Addgene plasmid #26663: pGEM-3z/618
Purpose: (Empty Backbone)
Depositing lab: Jonathan Widom. Depositing organization: Northwestern University. Publication: New DNA sequence rules for high affinity binding to histone octamer and sequence-directed nucleosome positioning. Lowary PT, Widom J. J Mol Biol. 1998 Feb 13. 276(1):19-42. 10.1006/jmbi.1997.1494 PubMed 9514715.
Backbone
  Vector backbone: pGEM-3Z
  Backbone manufacturer: Promega
  Backbone size (bp): 2743
  Vector type: Bacterial Expression
Growth in bacteria
  Bacterial resistance: Ampicillin, 100 μg/mL
  Growth temperature: 37°C
  Growth strain: DH5alpha
  Copy number: High Copy
Gene/Insert
  Gene/Insert name: None
  Cloning method: Restriction Enzyme; 5′ cloning site HincII (unknown if destroyed); 3′ cloning site HincII (unknown if destroyed)
  Sequencing primers: 5′ T7; 3′ SP6
Terms and licenses: Academic/Nonprofit Terms; Industry Terms: Not Available to Industry
Depositor comments: This plasmid contains a 147 bp nucleosome positioning sequence and is referred to as clone"618". Please note that there may be discrepancies between Addgene's sequencing results and the depositor's sequence. Potential discrepancies are not a concern according to the depositing scientist because the clones were selected for their ability to bind to histone octamer, not for their specific sequence.
How to cite: pGEM-3z/618 was a gift from Jonathan Widom (Addgene plasmid # 26663 ; http://n2t.net/addgene:26663 ; RRID:Addgene_26663)
