[The description below was written by a language model from this plasmid's Addgene catalogue record.]
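Description:
pGEM-3z/618 is a small, high-copy bacterial plasmid built on the commercial pGEM-3Z cloning vector (2743 bp backbone), propagated in E. coli under ampicillin selection. Although the catalogue lists it as an empty backbone with no named gene or insert, the depositor comments make clear that it carries a 147 bp nucleosome positioning sequence, designated clone "618", placed at the HincII site of the polylinker. It is not recorded whether the HincII sites survived cloning. No feature table accompanies the record, so the exact arrangement of elements is not documented. The listed sequencing primers, T7 on the 5′ side and SP6 on the 3′ side, fit the standard pGEM-3Z layout, in which opposing phage RNA polymerase promoters flank the multiple cloning site and allow the insert to be read from either direction.

The insert is not a coding sequence, and the "Bacterial Expression" classification is best read as a catalogue category. The plasmid serves as a stable, amplifiable source of a DNA fragment of roughly nucleosome core length. The associated work concerns DNA sequence rules for high-affinity binding to the histone octamer and sequence-directed nucleosome positioning, and the clone was selected for its ability to bind the octamer, not for a defined sequence. For that reason, the depositor regards any discrepancies between the deposited sequence and the repository's sequencing results as unimportant. The fragment would typically be used as a positioning template for nucleosome reconstitution and for studies of histone–DNA affinity and chromatin structure, although the record does not describe specific applications.
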