>Addgene plasmid #26663 | pGEM-3z/618 | addgene partial sequence | sequence record 32897 | 26663 with M13pUC-fwd
CTATGGGCGAATTCGAGCTCGGTACCCGGGGATCCTCTAGAGTCGGGAGCTCGGAACACTATCCGACTGG
CACCATAGTCAGGAACGCGAATGAGGATCGCTTTGAAATAAATATGGCTCGTTTTCGCGCATGCCACGTT
CTCAACCCTTGGATGGAGCCGAAGCAGTACGAGCAGAGCCAAACAAGGGATCACCAGGGGCTCGCTCGCA
GTTGAGGGCCCGAACCCAGGCACCCGTGTTGTGAACCGCTCAGAATCGACAGTAGCGCACGCTAAGCGGG
TCTAGAGATGTACAACGATCTATGTACCTTGGTCATTAGGATCCCGACCTGCAGGCATGCAAGCTTGAGT
ATTCTATAGTGTCACCTAAATAGCTTGGCGTAATCATGGTCATAGCTGTTTCCTGTGTGAAATTGTTATC
CGCTCACAATTCCACACAACATACGAGCCGGAAGCATAAAGTGTAAAGCCTGGGGTGCCTAATGAGTGAG
CTAACTCACATTAATTGCGTTGCGCTCACTGCCCGCTTTCCAGTCGGGAAACCTGTCGTGCCAGCTGCAT
TAATGAATCGGCCAACGCGCGGGGAGAGGCGGTTTGCGTATTGGGCGCTCTTCCGCTTCCTCGCTCACTG
ACTCGCTGCGCTCGGTCGTTCGGCTGCGGCGAGCGGTATCAGCTCACTCAAAGGCGGTAATACGGTTATC
CACAGAATCAGGGGATAACGCAGGAAAGAACATGTGAGCAAAAGGCCAGCAAAAGGCCAGGAACCGTAAA
AAGGCCGCGTTGCTGGCGTTTTTCCATAGGCTCCGCCCCCCTGACGAGCATCACAAAAATCGACGCTCAA
GTCAGA
